>Addgene plasmid #214717 | #1.4 pre-G-SynapShot-TagBFP | addgene full sequence | sequence record 426470 | Addgene NGS Result
TCCCCGCGCGTTGGCCGATTCATTAATGCAGCTGCGCGCTCGCTCGCTCACTGAGGCCGCCCGGGCAAAG
CCCGGGCGTCGGGCGACCTTTGGTCGCCCGGCCTCAGTGAGCGAGCGAGCGCGCAGAGAGGGAGTGGCCA
ACTCCATCACTAGGGGTTCCTTGTAGTTAATGATTAACCCGCCATGCTACTTATCTACGTAGCCATGCTC
TAGGAAGATCGTACCATTGACGTCAATAATGACGTATGTTCCCATAGTAACGCCAATAGGGACTTTCCAT
TGACGTCAATGGGTGGAGTATTTACGGTAAACTGCCCACTTGGCAGTACATCAAGTGTATCATATGCCAA
GTACGCCCCCTATTGACGTCAATGACGGTAAATGGCCCGCCTGGCATTATGCCCAGTACATGACCTTATG
GGACTTTCCTACTTGGCAGTACATCTACGTATTAGTCATCGCTATTACCATGGTCGAGGTGAGCCCCACG
TTCTGCTTCACTCTCCCCATCTCCCCCCCCTCCCCACCCCCAATTTTGTATTTATTTATTTTTTAATTAT
TTTGTGCAGCGATGGGGGCGGGGGGGGGGGGGGGGCGCGCGCCAGGCGGGGCGGGGCGGGGCGAGGGGCG
GGGCGGGGCGAGGCGGAGAGGTGCGGCGGCAGCCAATCAGAGCGGCGCGCTCCGAAAGTTTCCTTTTATG
GCGAGGCGGCGGCGGCGGCGGCCCTATAAAAAGCGAAGCGCGCGGCGGGCGGGAGTCGCTGCGCGCTGCC
TTCGCCCCGTGCCCCGCTCCGCCGCCGCCTCGCGCCGCCCGCCCCGGCTCTGACTGACCGCGTTACTCCC
ACAGGTGAGCGGGCGGGACGGCCCTTCTCCTCCGGGCTGTAATTAGCGCTTGGTTTAATGACGGCTTGTT
TCTTTTCTGTGGCTGCGTGAAAGCCTTGAGGGGCTCCGGGAGGGCCCTTTGTGCGGGGGGAGCGGCTCGG
GGCTGTCCGCGGGGGGACGGCTGCCTTCGGGGGGGACGGGGCAGGGCGGGGTTCGGCTTCTGGCGTGTGA
CCGGCGGCTCTAGAGCCTCTGCTAACCATGTTCATGCCTTCTTCTTTTTCCTACAGCTCCTGGGCAACGT
GCTGGTTATTGTGCTGTCTCATCATTTTGGCAAAGAATTGGATCCGCCACCATGTACCAGAGGATGCTCC
GGTGCGGTGCCGAGCTGGGATCGCCCGGAGGCGGCAGTGGTGGCGGCGCAGGGGGGCGCCTGGCCCTGCT
CTGGATAGTCCCGCTCACCCTCAGCGGCCTCCTAGGAGTGGCCTGGGGGGCATCCAGTTTGGGAGCGCAC
CACATCCACCATTTCCATGGCAGCAGCAAGCATCATTCAGTGCCTATTGCAATCTACAGGTCACCAGCAT
CCTTGCGAGGCGGACACGCTGGGACGACGTATATCTTTAGCAAAGGTGGTGGACAAATTACATATAAGTG
GCCTCCTAATGACCGACCCAGTACACGAGCAGACAGGCTGGCCATCGGGTTTAGCACTGTTCAGAAGGAA
GCAGTGTTGGTGCGTGTGGACAGTTCCTCGGGCCTGGGTGACTACCTTGAGCTGCACATACACCAAGGAA
AAATTGGAGTTAAATTTAATGTTGGGACAGATGACATCGCCATTGAGGAGTCCAATGCAATCATTAATGA
TGGAAAATACCATGTAGTGCGTTTCACGAGGAGTGGTGGCAATGCCACGTTACAGGTGGACAGCTGGCCA
GTCATCGAACGATACCCTGCATCCGGAGGAGGTTCAGGTGGAGGTTCAGGAGGAGGAATGGGTGGAACAA
GCGTGAGCAAGAGCGAGGAGGTCATCAAAGAGTTCATGCGCTTCAAGGTGCGCTTGGAGGGCTCCATGAA
CGGCCACGAGTTCGAGATCGAGGGCGAGGGCGAGGGCCGCCCTTACGAGGGCACCCAGACCGCCAAGCTG
AAGGTGACCAAGGGCGGCCCCCTGCCCTTCGCCTGGGACATCCTGTCCCCCCTGATCATGTACGGCTCCA
AGATGTACGTGAAGCACCCCGCCGACGTCCCCGATTACATGAAGCTGTCCTTCCCCGAGGGCTTCAAGTG
GGAGCGCGTGATGCACTTCGAGGACGGCGGTCTGGTGACCGCGACACAGGACTCCTCCCTGCAGGACGGC
ACGCTGATCTACAAGGTGAAGATGCGCGGCACCAACTTCCCCCCCGACGGCCCCGTAATGCAGAAGAAGA
CCTTGGGCTGGGATTATGCCACCGAGCGCCTGTACCCCGAAGAAGGCGTGCTGAAGGGCGAGCTCCTGGG
GCGCCTGAAGCTGAAGGACGGCGGCCTCAACCTGGTGGAGTCCAAGACCATCTACATGGCCAAGAAGCCC
GTGCAACTGCCCGGCTACTACTTCGTGGACACCAAGCTGGACATCACCTCCCACAACGAGGACTACACCA
TCGTGGAACAGTACGAGCGCTCCGAGGGCCGCCACCACCTGGGGCATGGTACAGGTAGCACAGGCAGCGG
TAGCTCCGGTGGGCGTCAGCTCACAATCTTCAATAGCCAAGCAACCATAATAATTGGCGGGAAAGAGCAG
GGCCAGCCCTTCCAGGGCCAGCTCTCTGGGCTTTACTACAATGGCTTGAAAGTTCTGAATATGGCGGCAG
AGAACGATGCCAACATCGCCATAGTGGGAAATGTGAGGCTGGTCGGTGAAGTGCCTTCCTCTATGACAAC
TGAGTCGACAGCCACTGCCATGCAGTCCGAGATGTCCACCTCAATCATGGAGACCACCACAACCCTGGCT
ACCAGCACAGCTCGACGAGGAAAGCCCCCCACAAAGGAGCCTATCAGCCAGACCACGGATGATATCCTTG
TGGCCTCGGCAGAGTGTCCCAGCGACGATGAGGACATTGACCCCTGTGAGCCGAGCTCAGCCAACCCCAC
CCGAGTGGGCGGCCGCGAACCATACCCAGGCTCGGCAGAGGTGATCCGGGAGTCTAGCAGTACCACTGGC
ATGGTGGTGGGGATTGTCGCAGCAGCAGCTCTGTGCATCCTCATCCTCCTCTATGCCATGTACAAGTACA
GAAACCGGGATGAAGGTTCATATCACGTGGATGAGAGTCGAAACTACATCAGTAACTCAGCACAGTCCAA
TGGGGCTGTGGTCAAGGAGAAGCAGCCCAGCAGTGCGAAAAGCGCCAACAAAAACAAGAAGAACAAGGAT
AAGGAGTATTATGTCAGATCTGGTGGCAGCGGTGGCAGATCTGAGGGTCGGGGCTCTCTGCTCACATGTG
GCGACGTCGAGGAGAATCCCGGACCGGCCCCGGGGTCGACAATGAGCGAGCTGATTAAGGAGAACATGCA
CATGAAGCTATACATGGAGGGCACCGTGGACAACCATCACTTCAAGTGCACATCCGAGGGCGAAGGCAAG
CCCTACGAGGGCACCCAGACCATGAGAATCAAGGTGGTCGAGGGCGGCCCTCTCCCCTTCGCCTTCGACA
TCCTGGCTACTAGCTTCCTCTACGGCAGCAAGACCTTCATCAACCACACCCAGGGCATCCCCGACTTCTT
CAAGCAGTCCTTCCCTGAGGGCTTCACATGGGAGAGAGTCACCACATACGAAGACGGGGGCGTGCTGACC
GCTACCCAGGACACCAGCCTCCAGGACGGCTGCCTCATCTACAACGTCAAGATCAGAGGGGTGAACTTCA
CATCCAACGGCCCTGTGATGCAGAAGAAAACACTCGGCTGGGAGGCCTTCACCGAGACGCTGTACCCCGC
TGACGGCGGCCTGGAAGGCAGAAACGACATGGCCCTGAAGCTCGTGGGCGGGAGCCATCTGATCGCAAAC
ATCAAGACCACATATAGATCCAAGAAACCCGCTAAGAACCTCAAGATGCCTGGCGTCTACTATGTGGACT
ACAGACTGGAAAGAATCAAGGAGGCCAACAACGAGACCTACGTCGAGCAGCACGAGGTGGCAGTGGCCAG
ATACTGCGACCTCCCTAGCAAACTGGGGCACAAGCTAAATCTGTACAAGTAAAGCTTATCGATAATCAAC
CTCTGGATTACAAAATTTGTGAAAGATTGACTGGTATTCTTAACTATGTTGCTCCTTTTACGCTATGTGG
ATACGCTGCTTTAATGCCTTTGTATCATGCTATTGCTTCCCGTATGGCTTTCATTTTCTCCTCCTTGTAT
AAATCCTGGTTGCTGTCTCTTTATGAGGAGTTGTGGCCCGTTGTCAGGCAACGTGGCGTGGTGTGCACTG
TGTTTGCTGACGCAACCCCCACTGGTTGGGGCATTGCCACCACCTGTCAGCTCCTTTCCGGGACTTTCGC
TTTCCCCCTCCCTATTGCCACGGCGGAACTCATCGCCGCCTGCCTTGCCCGCTGCTGGACAGGGGCTCGG
CTGTTGGGCACTGACAATTCCGTGGTGTTGTCGGGGAAATCATCGTCCTTTCCTTGGCTGCTCGCCTGTG
TTGCCACCTGGATTCTGCGCGGGACGTCCTTCTGCTACGTCCCTTCGGCCCTCAATCCAGCGGACCTTCC
TTCCCTCGGCCTGCTGCCGGCTCTGCGGCCTCTTCCGCGTCTTCGCCTTCGCCCTCAGACGAGTCGGATC
TCCCTTTGGGCCGCCTCCCCGCATCGATACCGTCGACCCGGGCGGCCGCTTCGAGCAGACATGATAAGAT
ACATTGATGAGTTTGGACAAACCACAACTAGAATGCAGTGAAAAAAATGCTTTATTTGTGAAATTTGTGA
TGCTATTGCTTTATTTGTAACCATTATAAGCTGCAATAAACAAGTTAACAACAACAATTGCATTCATTTT
ATGTTTCAGGTTCAGGGGGAGATGTGGGAGGTTTTTTAAAGCAAGTAAAACCTCTACAAATGTGGTAAAA
TCGATAAGGATCTTCCTAGAGCATGGCTACGTAGATAAGTAGCATGGCGGGTTAATCATTAACTACAAGG
AACCCCTAGTGATGGAGTTGGCCACTCCCTCTCTGCGCGCTCGCTCGCTCACTGASGMCGCCCGGGCTTT
GCCCGGGCGGCCTCAGTGAGCGAGCGAGCGCGCAGCTGGCGTAATAGCGAAGAGGCCCGCACCGATCGCC
CTTCCCAACAGTTGCGCAGCCTGAATGGCGAATGGG
[124 nt withheld, positions 5147-5270]
C
[91 nt withheld, positions 5272-5362]
A
[49 nt withheld, positions 5364-5412]
CCTTTGACGTTGGAGTCCACGTTCTTT
[37 nt withheld, positions 5440-5476]
ACCCTATCTCGGTCTATTCTTTTGATTTATAAGGGATTTTGCCGATTTCGGCCTATTGGTTAAAAAATGA
GCTGATTTAACAAAAATTTAACGCGAATTTTAACAAAATATTAACGCTTACAATTTAGGTGGCACTTTTC
GGGGAAATGTGCGCGGAACCCCTATTTGTTTATTTTTCTAAATACATTCAAATATGTATCCGCTCATGAG
ACAATAACCCTGATAAATGCTTCAATAATATTGAAAAAGGAAGAGTATGAGTATTCAACATTTCCGTGTC
GCCCTTATTCCCTTTTTTGCGGCATTTTGCCTTCCTGTTTTTGCTCACCCAGAAACGCTGGTGAAAGTAA
AAGATGCTGAAGATCAGTTGGGTGCACGAGTGGGTTACATCGAACTGGATCTCAACAGCGGTAAGATCCT
TGAGAGTTTTCGCCCCGAAGAACGTTTTCCAATGATGAGCACTTTTAAAGTTCTGCTATGTGGCGCGGTA
TTATCCCGTATTGACGCCGGGCAAGAGCAACTCGGTCGCCGCATACACTATTCTCAGAATGACTTGGTTG
AGTACTCACCAGTCACAGAAAAGCATCTTACGGATGGCATGACAGTAAGAGAATTATGCAGTGCTGCCAT
AACCATGAGTGATAACACTGCGGCCAACTTACTTCTGACAACGATCGGAGGACCGAAGGAGCTAACCGCT
TTTTTGCACAACATGGGGGATCATGTAACTCGCCTTGATCGTTGGGAACCGGAGCTGAATGAAGCCATAC
CAAACGACGAGCGTGACACCACGATGCCTGTAGCAATGGCAACAACGTTGCGCAAACTATTAACTGGCGA
ACTACTTACTCTAGCTTCCCGGCAACAATTAATAGACTGGATGGAGGCGGATAAAGTTGCAGGACCACTT
CTGCGCTCGGCCCTTCCGGCTGGCTGGTTTATTGCTGATAAATCTGGAGCCGGTGAGCGTGGGTCTCGCG
GTATCATTGCAGCACTGGGGCCAGATGGTAAGCCCTCCCGTATCGTAGTTATCTACACGACGGGGAGTCA
GGCAACTATGGATGAACGAAATAGACAGATCGCTGAGATAGGTGCCTCACTGATTAAGCATTGGTAACTG
TCAGACCAAGTTTACTCATATATACTTTAGATTGATTTAAAACTTCATTTTTAATTTAAAAGGATCTAGG
TGAAGATCCTTTTTGATAATCTCATGACCAAAATCCCTTAACGTGAGTTTTCGTTCCACTGAGCGTCAGA
CCCCGTAGAAAAGATCAAAGGATCTTCTTGAGATCCTTTTTTTCTGCGCGTAATCTGCTGCTTGCAAACA
AAAAAACCACCGCTACCAGCGGTGGTTTGTTTGCCGGATCAAGAGCTACCAACTCTTTTTCCGAAGGTAA
CTGGCTTCAGCAGAGCGCAGATACCAAATACTGTTCTTCTAGTGTAGCCGTAGTTAGGCCACCACTTCAA
GAACTCTGTAGCACCGCCTACATACCTCGCTCTGCTAATCCTGTTACCAGTGGCTGCTGCCAGTGGCGAT
AAGTCGTGTCTTACCGGGTTGGACTCAAGACGATAGTTACCGGATAAGGCGCAGCGGTCGGGCTGAACGG
GGGGTTCGTGCACACAGCCCAGCTTGGAGCGAACGACCTACACCGAACTGAGATACCTACAGCGTGAGCT
ATGAGAAAGCGCCACGCTTCCCGAAGGGAGAAAGGCGGACAGGTATCCGGTAAGCGGCAGGGTCGGAACA
GGAGAGCGCACGAGGGAGCTTCCAGGGGGAAACGCCTGGTATCTTTATAGTCCTGTCGGGTTTCGCCACC
TCTGACTTGAGCGTCGATTTTTGTGATGCTCGTCAGGGGGGCGGAGCCTATGGAAAAACGCCAGCAACGC
GGCCTTTTTACGGTTCCTGGCCTTTTGCTGGCCTTTTGCTCACATGTTCTTTCCTGCGTTATCCCCTGAT
TCTGTGGATAACCGTATTACCGCCTTTGAGTGAGCTGATACCGCTCGCCGCAGCCGAACGACCGAGCGCA
GCGAGTCAGTGAGCGAGGAAGCGGAAGAGCGCCCAATACGCAAACCGCCTC
Features (pLannotate 1.2.2; 19 found; start..end, strand, type, name):
     28..161     -  repeat_region  AAV2 ITR: inverted terminal repeat of adeno-associated virus serotype 2 inverted
    224..472     +  enhancer       CMV enhancer (fragment): human cytomegalovirus immediate early enhancer
    474..751     +  promoter       chicken β-actin promoter: No description available
    752..887     +  intron         hybrid intron (fragment): hybrid between chicken β-actin (CBA) and minute virus of mice (MMV) introns (Gray et al., 2011)
    976..1106    +  intron         chimeric intron (fragment): chimera between introns from chicken β-actin and rabbit β-globin
   1172..1771    +  CDS            Nrxn1 (fragment): NRX1B_RAT - Experimental evidence at protein level: Swiss-Prot protein existence level 1. Neuronal cell surface protein that may be involved in cell recognition and cell adhesion by forming intracellular junctions through binding to neuroligins. May play a role in formation or maintenance of synaptic junctions. May mediate intracellular signaling. May play a role in angiogenesis (By similarity). From Rattus norvegicus (Rat).
   1823..2491    +  CDS            dTomato: dimeric variant of DsRed fluorescent protein (Shaner et al., 2004) mammalian codon-optimized
   3332..4030    +  CDS            TagBFP: TagBFP is a basic (constitutively fluorescent) blue fluorescent protein published in 2008, derived from Entacmaea quadricolor. It is reported to be a very rapidly-maturing monomer with very low acid sensitivity.
   4054..4642    +  misc_feature   WPRE: woodchuck hepatitis virus posttranscriptional regulatory element
   4685..4806    -  polyA_signal   SV40 poly(A) signal: SV40 polyadenylation signal
   4829..4897    -  CDS            large T antigen (fragment): large T antigen from SV40 (simian virus 40)
   4968..5030    +  repeat_region  AAV2 ITR (fragment): inverted terminal repeat of adeno-associated virus serotype 2 inverted
   5048..5075    -  repeat_region  AAV2 ITR (fragment): inverted terminal repeat of adeno-associated virus serotype 2 inverted
   5073..5142    +  CDS            lacZα (fragment): LacZα fragment of β-galactosidase; lacZ fragment
   5147..5575    +  rep_origin     f1 ori (sequence partly withheld): f1 bacteriophage origin of replication; arrow indicates direction of (+) strand synthesis
   5628..5732    +  promoter       AmpR promoter: bla
   5733..6593    +  CDS            AmpR: β-lactamase; bla; confers resistance to ampicillin, carbenicillin, and related antibiotics
   6764..7352    +  rep_origin     ori: high-copy-number ColE1/pMB1/pBR322/pUC origin of replication
   7535..34      +  CDS            lacI (fragment) (across the origin): lac repressor; lacI; The lac repressor binds to the lac operator to inhibit transcription in E. coli. This inhibition can be relieved by adding lactose or isopropyl-β-D-thiogalactopyranoside (IPTG).
