[The description below was written by a language model from this plasmid's Addgene catalogue record and pLannotate feature annotations shown in this document.]
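Description:
#1.4 pre-G-SynapShot-TagBFP is a 7,557 bp pAAV transfer plasmid for mammalian expression, either by direct transfection or after packaging into recombinant adeno-associated virus. The expression cassette is flanked by AAV2 inverted terminal repeats, which provide the cis signals for genome replication and encapsidation. The right-hand ITR is annotated only as fragments. In bacteria the plasmid is maintained through a high-copy ColE1/pUC-type origin with ampicillin selection (AmpR), and the backbone also carries an f1 origin along with small lacZα and lacI remnants. The record lists a recombination-deficient growth strain, in keeping with the instability of ITR repeats.

Expression is driven by the CAG promoter, annotated as a CMV enhancer fragment, the chicken β-actin promoter and chimeric intron sequences. The synthetic insert is the presynaptic half of the green SynapShot reporter, variant #1.4. The annotation finds a fragment of rat neurexin-1β at the start of the open reading frame, followed by a segment matched to dTomato. Since the record calls this a green reporter, that match probably reflects a related DsRed-family domain rather than dTomato itself, but the record does not settle this. About 840 bp between this segment and TagBFP is unannotated. The catalogue describes TagBFP as a C-terminal tag, yet the stated purpose mentions expression of both pre-SynapShot and TagBFP, so it is unclear whether the two are fused or separated by a linker or cleavage element. A WPRE enhances transcript expression, and an SV40 polyadenylation signal terminates the cassette.

According to the associated publication title, the construct belongs to a toolset for real-time visualization of synaptic structural dynamics in live cells and in vivo. TagBFP presumably marks the expressing presynaptic cells.
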