Addgene plasmid #214717: #1.4 pre-G-SynapShot-TagBFP
Purpose: Expresses green #1.4 pre-SynapShot and TagBFP
Depositing lab: Won Do Heo. Depositing organization: Korea Advanced Institute of Science and Technology. Publication: Real-time visualization of structural dynamics of synapses in live cells in vivo. Son S, Nagahama K, Lee J, Jung K, Kwak C, Kim J, Noh YW, Kim E, Lee S, Kwon HB, Heo WD. Nat Methods. 2024 Jan 8. doi: 10.1038/s41592-023-02122-4. PubMed 38191933.
Backbone
  Vector backbone: pAAV
  Total vector size (bp): 7557
  Vector type: Mammalian Expression, AAV
Growth in bacteria
  Bacterial resistance: Ampicillin, 100 μg/mL
  Growth temperature: 30°C
  Growth strain: NEB Stable
  Copy number: High Copy
Gene/Insert
  Gene/Insert name: #1.4 pre-G-SynapShot
  Species: Synthetic
  Promoter: CAG
  Tag / fusion protein: TagBFP (C terminal on insert)
  Cloning method: Gibson Cloning
  Sequencing primers: 5′ CTACAGCTCCTGGGCAACGTGC; 3′ ACATAGCGTAAAAGGAGCAACATAGTTAAGAATA
Terms and licenses: Academic/Nonprofit Terms; Industry Terms: Not Available to Industry
How to cite: #1.4 pre-G-SynapShot-TagBFP was a gift from Won Do Heo (Addgene plasmid # 214717 ; http://n2t.net/addgene:214717 ; RRID:Addgene_214717)
